>Addgene plasmid #141543 | TFORF0176 | depositor full sequence | sequence record 276765 | Full Sequence
TTAATGTAGTCTTATGCAATACTCTTGTAGTCTTGCAACATGGTAACGATGAGTTAGCAACATGCCTTAC
AAGGAGAGAAAAAGCACCGTGCATGCCGATTGGTGGAAGTAAGGTGGTACGATCGTGCCTTATTAGGAAG
GCAACAGACGGGTCTGACATGGATTGGACGAACCACTGAATTGCCGCATTGCAGAGATATTGTATTTAAG
TGCCTAGCTCGATACATAAACGGGTCTCTCTGGTTAGACCAGATCTGAGCCTGGGAGCTCTCTGGCTAAC
TAGGGAACCCACTGCTTAAGCCTCAATAAAGCTTGCCTTGAGTGCTTCAAGTAGTGTGTGCCCGTCTGTT
GTGTGACTCTGGTAACTAGAGATCCCTCAGACCCTTTTAGTCAGTGTGGAAAATCTCTAGCAGTGGCGCC
CGAACAGGGACTTGAAAGCGAAAGGGAAACCAGAGGAGCTCTCTCGACGCAGGACTCGGCTTGCTGAAGC
GCGCACGGCAAGAGGCGAGGGGCGGCGACTGGTGAGTACGCCAAAAATTTTGACTAGCGGAGGCTAGAAG
GAGAGAGATGGGTGCGAGAGCGTCAGTATTAAGCGGGGGAGAATTAGATCGCGATGGGAAAAAATTCGGT
TAAGGCCAGGGGGAAAGAAAAAATATAAATTAAAACATATAGTATGGGCAAGCAGGGAGCTAGAACGATT
CGCAGTTAATCCTGGCCTGTTAGAAACATCAGAAGGCTGTAGACAAATACTGGGACAGCTACAACCATCC
CTTCAGACAGGATCAGAAGAACTTAGATCATTATATAATACAGTAGCAACCCTCTATTGTGTGCATCAAA
GGATAGAGATAAAAGACACCAAGGAAGCTTTAGACAAGATAGAGGAAGAGCAAAACAAAAGTAAGACCAC
CGCACAGCAAGCGGCCGCTGATCTTCAGACCTGGAGGAGGAGATATGAGGGACAATTGGAGAAGTGAATT
ATATAAATATAAAGTAGTAAAAATTGAACCATTAGGAGTAGCACCCACCAAGGCAAAGAGAAGAGTGGTG
CAGAGAGAAAAAAGAGCAGTGGGAATAGGAGCTTTGTTCCTTGGGTTCTTGGGAGCAGCAGGAAGCACTA
TGGGCGCAGCGTCAATGACGCTGACGGTACAGGCCAGACAATTATTGTCTGGTATAGTGCAGCAGCAGAA
CAATTTGCTGAGGGCTATTGAGGCGCAACAGCATCTGTTGCAACTCACAGTCTGGGGCATCAAGCAGCTC
CAGGCAAGAATCCTGGCTGTGGAAAGATACCTAAAGGATCAACAGCTCCTGGGGATTTGGGGTTGCTCTG
GAAAACTCATTTGCACCACTGCTGTGCCTTGGAATGCTAGTTGGAGTAATAAATCTCTGGAACAGATTTG
GAATCACACGACCTGGATGGAGTGGGACAGAGAAATTAACAATTACACAAGCTTAATACACTCCTTAATT
GAAGAATCGCAAAACCAGCAAGAAAAGAATGAACAAGAATTATTGGAATTAGATAAATGGGCAAGTTTGT
GGAATTGGTTTAACATAACAAATTGGCTGTGGTATATAAAATTATTCATAATGATAGTAGGAGGCTTGGT
AGGTTTAAGAATAGTTTTTGCTGTACTTTCTATAGTGAATAGAGTTAGGCAGGGATATTCACCATTATCG
TTTCAGACCCACCTCCCAACCCCGAGGGGACCCATGCATTGCATCTCAATTAGTCAGCAACCAGGTGTGG
AAAGTCCCCAGGCTCCCCAGCAGGCAGAAGTATGCAAAGCATGCGTCTCAATTAGTCAGCAACCATAGTC
CCGCCCCTAACTCCGCCCATCCCGCCCCTAACTCCGCCCAGTTCCGCCCATTCTCCGCCCCATGGCTGAC
TAATTTTTTTTATTTATGCAGAGGCCGAGGCCGCCTCGGCCTCTGAGCTATTCCAGAAGTAGTGAGGAGG
CTTTTTTGGAGGCCTAGGCTTTTGCAAAAAGCTTTCTAGAGGTACCACCGGAGCTTACCATGACCGAGTA
CAAGCCCACGGTGCGCCTCGCCACCCGCGACGACGTCCCCAGGGCCGTACGCACCCTCGCCGCCGCGTTC
GCCGACTACCCCGCCACGCGCCACACCGTCGATCCGGACCGCCACATCGAGCGGGTCACCGAGCTGCAAG
AACTCTTCCTCACGCGCGTCGGGCTCGACATCGGCAAGGTGTGGGTCGCGGACGACGGCGCCGCCGTGGC
GGTCTGGACCACGCCGGAGAGCGTCGAAGCGGGGGCGGTGTTCGCCGAGATCGGCCCGCGCATGGCCGAG
TTGAGCGGTTCCCGGCTGGCCGCGCAGCAACAGATGGAAGGCCTCCTGGCGCCGCACCGGCCCAAGGAGC
CCGCGTGGTTCCTGGCCACCGTCGGCGTCTCGCCCGACCACCAGGGCAAGGGTCTGGGCAGCGCCGTCGT
GCTCCCCGGAGTGGAGGCGGCCGAGCGCGCCGGGGTGCCCGCCTTCCTGGAGACCTCCGCGCCCCGCAAC
CTCCCCTTCTACGAGCGGCTCGGCTTCACCGTCACCGCCGACGTCGAGGTGCCCGAAGGACCGCGCACCT
GGTGCATGACCCGCAAGCCCGGTGCCAGTTAACGAATTCTAGATCTTGAGACAAATGGCAGTATTCATCC
ACAATTTTAAAAGAAAAGGGGGGATTGGGGGGTACAGTGCAGGGGAAAGAATAGTAGACATAATAGCAAC
AGACATACAAACTAAAGAATTACAAAAACAAATTACAAAAATTCAAAATTTTCGGGTTTATTACAGGGAC
AGCAGAGATCCACTTTGGCGCCGGCTCGAGGCCTGCAGGTGCAAAGATGGATAAAGTTTTAAACAGAGAG
GAATCTTTGCAGCTAATGGACCTTCTAGGTCTTGAAAGGAGTGGGAATTGGCTCCGGTGCCCGTCAGTGG
GCAGAGCGCACATCGCCCACAGTCCCCGAGAAGTTGGGGGGAGGGGTCGGCAATTGAACCGGTGCCTAGA
GAAGGTGGCGCGGGGTAAACTGGGAAAGTGATGTCGTGTACTGGCTCCGCCTTTTTCCCGAGGGTGGGGG
AGAACCGTATATAAGTGCAGTAGTCGCCGTGAACGTTCTTTTTCGCAACGGGTTTGCCGCCAGAACACAG
GTAAGTGCCGTGTGTGGTTCCCGCGGGCCTGGCCTCTTTACGGGTTATGGCCCTTGCGTGCCTTGAATTA
CTTCCACCTGGCTGCAGTACGTGATTCTTGATCCCGAGCTTCGGGTTGGAAGTGGGTGGGAGAGTTCGAG
GCCTTGCGCTTAAGGAGCCCCTTCGCCTCGTGCTTGAGTTGAGGCCTGGCCTGGGCGCTGGGGCCGCCGC
GTGCGAATCTGGTGGCACCTTCGCGCCTGTCTCGCTGCTTTCGATAAGTCTCTAGCCATTTAAAATTTTT
GATGACCTGCTGCGACGCTTTTTTTCTGGCAAGATAGTCTTGTAAATGCGGGCCAAGATCTGCACACTGG
TATTTCGGTTTTTGGGGCCGCGGGCGGCGACGGGGCCCGTGCGTCCCAGCGCACATGTTCGGCGAGGCGG
GGCCTGCGAGCGCGGCCACCGAGAATCGGACGGGGGTAGTCTCAAGCTGGCCGGCCTGCTCTGGTGCCTG
GCCTCGCGCCGCCGTGTATCGCCCCGCCCTGGGCGGCAAGGCTGGCCCGGTCGGCACCAGTTGCGTGAGC
GGAAAGATGGCCGCTTCCCGGCCCTGCTGCAGGGAGCTCAAAATGGAGGACGCGGCGCTCGGGAGAGCGG
GCGGGTGAGTCACCCACACAAAGGAAAAGGGCCTTTCCGTCCTCAGCCGTCGCTTCATGTGACTCCACGG
AGTACCGGGCGCCGTCCAGGCACCTCGATTAGTTCTCGAGCTTTTGGAGTACGTCGTCTTTAGGTTGGGG
GGAGGGGTTTTATGCGATGGAGTTTCCCCACACTGAGTGGGTGGAGACTGAAGTTAGGCCAGCTTGGCAC
TTGATGTAATTCTCCTTGGAATTTGCCCTTTTTGAGTTTGGATCTTGGTTCATTCTCAAGCCTCAGACAG
TGGTTCAAAGTTTTTTTCTTCCATTTCAGGTGTCGTGAGGCTAGCACCGCCACCATGGACGAACTGTTCC
CCCTCATCTTCCCGGCAGAGCCAGCCCAGGCCTCTGGCCCCTATGTGGAGATCATTGAGCAGCCCAAGCA
GCGGGGCATGCGCTTCCGCTACAAGTGCGAGGGGCGCTCCGCGGGCAGCATCCCAGGCGAGAGGAGCACA
GATACCACCAAGACCCACCCCACCATCAAGATCAATGGCTACACAGGACCAGGGACAGTGCGCATCTCCC
TGGTCACCAAGGACCCTCCTCACCGGCCTCACCCCCACGAGCTTGTAGGAAAGGACTGCCGGGATGGCTT
CTATGAGGCTGAGCTCTGCCCGGACCGCTGCATCCACAGTTTCCAGAACCTGGGAATCCAGTGTGTGAAG
AAGCGGGACCTGGAGCAGGCTATCAGTCAGCGCATCCAGACCAACAACAACCCCTTCCAAGAAGAGCAGC
GTGGGGACTACGACCTGAATGCTGTGCGGCTCTGCTTCCAGGTGACAGTGCGGGACCCATCAGGCAGGCC
CCTCCGCCTGCCGCCTGTCCTTTCTCATCCCATCTTTGACAATCGTGCCCCCAACACTGCCGAGCTCAAG
ATCTGCCGAGTGAACCGAAACTCTGGCAGCTGCCTCGGTGGGGATGAGATCTTCCTACTGTGTGACAAGG
TGCAGAAAGAGGACATTGAGGTGTATTTCACGGGACCAGGCTGGGAGGCCCGAGGCTCCTTTTCGCAAGC
TGATGTGCACCGACAAGTGGCCATTGTGTTCCGGACCCCTCCCTACGCAGACCCCAGCCTGCAGGCTCCT
GTGCGTGTCTCCATGCAGCTGCGGCGGCCTTCCGACCGGGAGCTCAGTGAGCCCATGGAATTCCAGTACC
TGCCAGATACAGACGATCGTCACCGGATTGAGGAGAAACGTAAAAGGACATATGAGACCTTCAAGAGCAT
CATGAAGAAGAGTCCTTTCAGCGGACCCACCGACCCCCGGCCTCCACCTCGACGCATTGCTGTGCCTTCC
CGCAGCTCAGCTTCTGTCCCCAAGCCAGCACCCCAGCCCTATCCCTTTACGTCATCCCTGAGCACCATCA
ACTATGATGAGTTTCCCACCATGGTGTTTCCTTCTGGGCAGATCAGCCAGGCCTCGGCCTTGGCCCCGGC
CCCTCCCCAAGTCCTGCCCCAGGCTCCAGCCCCTGCCCCTGCTCCAGCCATGGTATCAGCTCTGGCCCAG
GCCCCAGCCCCTGTCCCAGTCCTAGCCCCAGGCCCTCCTCAGGCTGTGGCCCCACCTGCCCCCAAGCCCA
CCCAGGCTGGGGAAGGAACGCTGTCAGAGGCCCTGCTGCAGCTGCAGTTTGATGATGAAGACCTGGGGGC
CTTGCTTGGCAACAGCACAGACCCAGCTGTGTTCACAGACCTGGCATCCGTCGACAACTCCGAGTTTCAG
CAGCTGCTGAACCAGGGCATACCTGTGGCCCCCCACACAACTGAGCCCATGCTGATGGAGTACCCTGAGG
CTATAACTCGCCTAGTGACAGGGGCCCAGAGGCCCCCCGACCCAGCTCCTGCTCCACTGGGGGCCCCGGG
GCTCCCCAATGGCCTCCTTTCAGGAGATGAAGACTTCTCCTCCATTGCGGACATGGACTTCTCAGCCCTG
CTGAGTCAGATCAGCTCCTAGTAATGAACTAGTCCGTAACTTGAAAGTATTTCGATTTCTTGGCTTTATA
TATCTTGTGGAAAGGACGACGCGAGGACGGGAGTCTTCAGATAACGCGTTAAGTCGACAATCAACCTCTG
GATTACAAAATTTGTGAAAGATTGACTGGTATTCTTAACTATGTTGCTCCTTTTACGCTATGTGGATACG
CTGCTTTAATGCCTTTGTATCATGCTATTGCTTCCCGTATGGCTTTCATTTTCTCCTCCTTGTATAAATC
CTGGTTGCTGTCTCTTTATGAGGAGTTGTGGCCCGTTGTCAGGCAACGTGGCGTGGTGTGCACTGTGTTT
GCTGACGCAACCCCCACTGGTTGGGGCATTGCCACCACCTGTCAGCTCCTTTCCGGGACTTTCGCTTTCC
CCCTCCCTATTGCCACGGCGGAACTCATCGCCGCCTGCCTTGCCCGCTGCTGGACAGGGGCTCGGCTGTT
GGGCACTGACAATTCCGTGGTGTTGTCGGGGAAATCATCGTCCTTTCCTTGGCTGCTCGCCTGTGTTGCC
ACCTGGATTCTGCGCGGGACGTCCTTCTGCTACGTCCCTTCGGCCCTCAATCCAGCGGACCTTCCTTCCC
GCGGCCTGCTGCCGGCTCTGCGGCCTCTTCCGCGTCTTCGCCTTCGCCCTCAGACGAGTCGGATCTCCCT
TTGGGCCGCCTCCCCGCGTCGACTTTAAGACCAATGACTTACAAGGCAGCTGTAGATCTTAGCCACTTTT
TAAAAGAAAAGGGGGGACTGGAAGGGCTAATTCACTCCCAACGAAGACAAGATCTGCTTTTTGCTTGTAC
TGGGTCTCTCTGGTTAGACCAGATCTGAGCCTGGGAGCTCTCTGGCTAACTAGGGAACCCACTGCTTAAG
CCTCAATAAAGCTTGCCTTGAGTGCTTCAAGTAGTGTGTGCCCGTCTGTTGTGTGACTCTGGTAACTAGA
GATCCCTCAGACCCTTTTAGTCAGTGTGGAAAATCTCTAGCAGTACGTATAGTAGTTCATGTCATCTTAT
TATTCAGTATTTATAACTTGCAAAGAAATGAATATCAGAGAGTGAGAGGAACTTGTTTATTGCAGCTTAT
AATGGTTACAAATAAAGCAATAGCATCACAAATTTCACAAATAAAGCATTTTTTTCACTGCATTCTAGTT
GTGGTTTGTCCAAACTCATCAATGTATCTTATCATGTCTGGCTCTAGCTATCCCGCCCCTAACTCCGCCC
ATCCCGCCCCTAACTCCGCCCAGTTCCGCCCATTCTCCGCCCCATGGCTGACTAATTTTTTTTATTTATG
CAGAGGCCGAGGCCGCCTCGGCCTCTGAGCTATTCCAGAAGTAGTGAGGAGGCTTTTTTGGAGGCCTAGG
GACGTACCCAATTCGCCCTATAGTGAGTCGTATTACGCGCGCTCACTGGCCGTCGTTTTACAACGTCGTG
ACTGGGAAAACCCTGGCGTTACCCAACTTAATCGCCTTGCAGCACATCCCCCTTTCGCCAGCTGGCGTAA
TAGCGAAGAGGCCCGCACCGATCGCCCTTCCCAACAGTTGCGCAGCCTGAATGGCGAATGGG
[124 nt withheld, positions 7343-7466]
C
[91 nt withheld, positions 7468-7558]
A
[49 nt withheld, positions 7560-7608]
CCTTTGACGTTGGAGTCCACGTTCTTT
[37 nt withheld, positions 7636-7672]
ACCCTATCTCGGTCTATTCTTTTGATTTATAAGGGATTTTGCCGATTTCGGCCTATTGGTTAAAAAATGA
GCTGATTTAACAAAAATTTAACGCGAATTTTAACAAAATATTAACGCTTACAATTTAGGTGGCACTTTTC
GGGGAAATGTGCGCGGAACCCCTATTTGTTTATTTTTCTAAATACATTCAAATATGTATCCGCTCATGAG
ACAATAACCCTGATAAATGCTTCAATAATATTGAAAAAGGAAGAGTATGAGTATTCAACATTTCCGTGTC
GCCCTTATTCCCTTTTTTGCGGCATTTTGCCTTCCTGTTTTTGCTCACCCAGAAACGCTGGTGAAAGTAA
AAGATGCTGAAGATCAGTTGGGTGCACGAGTGGGTTACATCGAACTGGATCTCAACAGCGGTAAGATCCT
TGAGAGTTTTCGCCCCGAAGAACGTTTTCCAATGATGAGCACTTTTAAAGTTCTGCTATGTGGCGCGGTA
TTATCCCGTATTGACGCCGGGCAAGAGCAACTCGGTCGCCGCATACACTATTCTCAGAATGACTTGGTTG
AGTACTCACCAGTCACAGAAAAGCATCTTACGGATGGCATGACAGTAAGAGAATTATGCAGTGCTGCCAT
AACCATGAGTGATAACACTGCGGCCAACTTACTTCTGACAACGATCGGAGGACCGAAGGAGCTAACCGCT
TTTTTGCACAACATGGGGGATCATGTAACTCGCCTTGATCGTTGGGAACCGGAGCTGAATGAAGCCATAC
CAAACGACGAGCGTGACACCACGATGCCTGTAGCAATGGCAACAACGTTGCGCAAACTATTAACTGGCGA
ACTACTTACTCTAGCTTCCCGGCAACAATTAATAGACTGGATGGAGGCGGATAAAGTTGCAGGACCACTT
CTGCGCTCGGCCCTTCCGGCTGGCTGGTTTATTGCTGATAAATCTGGAGCCGGTGAGCGTGGGTCTCGCG
GTATCATTGCAGCACTGGGGCCAGATGGTAAGCCCTCCCGTATCGTAGTTATCTACACGACGGGGAGTCA
GGCAACTATGGATGAACGAAATAGACAGATCGCTGAGATAGGTGCCTCACTGATTAAGCATTGGTAACTG
TCAGACCAAGTTTACTCATATATACTTTAGATTGATTTAAAACTTCATTTTTAATTTAAAAGGATCTAGG
TGAAGATCCTTTTTGATAATCTCATGACCAAAATCCCTTAACGTGAGTTTTCGTTCCACTGAGCGTCAGA
CCCCGTAGAAAAGATCAAAGGATCTTCTTGAGATCCTTTTTTTCTGCGCGTAATCTGCTGCTTGCAAACA
AAAAAACCACCGCTACCAGCGGTGGTTTGTTTGCCGGATCAAGAGCTACCAACTCTTTTTCCGAAGGTAA
CTGGCTTCAGCAGAGCGCAGATACCAAATACTGTTCTTCTAGTGTAGCCGTAGTTAGGCCACCACTTCAA
GAACTCTGTAGCACCGCCTACATACCTCGCTCTGCTAATCCTGTTACCAGTGGCTGCTGCCAGTGGCGAT
AAGTCGTGTCTTACCGGGTTGGACTCAAGACGATAGTTACCGGATAAGGCGCAGCGGTCGGGCTGAACGG
GGGGTTCGTGCACACAGCCCAGCTTGGAGCGAACGACCTACACCGAACTGAGATACCTACAGCGTGAGCT
ATGAGAAAGCGCCACGCTTCCCGAAGGGAGAAAGGCGGACAGGTATCCGGTAAGCGGCAGGGTCGGAACA
GGAGAGCGCACGAGGGAGCTTCCAGGGGGAAACGCCTGGTATCTTTATAGTCCTGTCGGGTTTCGCCACC
TCTGACTTGAGCGTCGATTTTTGTGATGCTCGTCAGGGGGGCGGAGCCTATGGAAAAACGCCAGCAACGC
GGCCTTTTTACGGTTCCTGGCCTTTTGCTGGCCTTTTGCTCACATGTTCTTTCCTGCGTTATCCCCTGAT
TCTGTGGATAACCGTATTACCGCCTTTGAGTGAGCTGATACCGCTCGCCGCAGCCGAACGACCGAGCGCA
GCGAGTCAGTGAGCGAGGAAGCGGAAGAGCGCCCAATACGCAAACCGCCTCTCCCCGCGCGTTGGCCGAT
TCATTAATGCAGCTGGCACGACAGGTTTCCCGACTGGAAAGCGGGCAGTGAGCGCAACGCAATTAATGTG
AGTTAGCTCACTCATTAGGCACCCCAGGCTTTACACTTTATGCTTCCGGCTCGTATGTTGTGTGGAATTG
TGAGCGGATAACAATTTCACACAGGAAACAGCTATGACCATGATTACGCCAAGCGCGCAATTAACCCTCA
CTAAAGGGAACAAAAGCTGGAGCTGCAAGC
Features (pLannotate 1.2.2; 32 found; start..end, strand, type, name):
      5..231     +  promoter       RSV promoter: Rous sarcoma virus enhancer/promoter
    232..412     +  LTR            5' LTR (truncated): truncated 5' long terminal repeat (LTR) from HIV-1
    459..584     +  misc_feature   HIV-1 Ψ: packaging signal of human immunodeficiency virus type 1
    568..931     +  CDS            HIV-1 gag (fragment): gag protein from human immunodeficiency virus 1; gag
   1077..1310    +  misc_feature   RRE: The Rev response element (RRE) of HIV-1 allows for Rev-dependent mRNA export from the nucleus to the cytoplasm.
   1687..1713    +  CDS            Rev (fragment): human immunodeficiency virus 1 (HIV-1) Rev protein; rev; enhances nuclear export of unspliced and incompletely spliced viral mRNAs
   1720..1743    +  promoter       SV40 promoter (fragment): SV40 early promoter
   1744..1815    +  promoter       SV40 promoter (fragment): SV40 enhancer and early promoter
   1839..1974    +  rep_origin     SV40 ori: SV40 origin of replication
   2020..2616    +  CDS            PuroR (fragment): puromycin N-acetyltransferase; pac from Streptomyces; confers resistance to puromycin
   2665..2782    +  misc_feature   cPPT/CTS: central polypurine tract and central termination sequence of HIV-1
   2847..2913    +  CDS            small t antigen (fragment): SV40 (simian virus 40) small t antigen
   2920..4098    +  promoter       EF-1α promoter: strong constitutive promoter for human elongation factor EF-1α
   4169..5047    +  CDS            Rel (fragment): REL_MOUSE - Experimental evidence at protein level: Swiss-Prot protein existence level 1. Proto-oncogene that may play a role in differentiation and lymphopoiesis. NF-kappa-B is a pleiotropic transcription factor which is present in almost all cell types and is involved in many biological processes such as inflammation, immunity, differentiation, cell growth, tumorigenesis and apoptosis. NF-kappa-B is a homo- or heterodimeric complex formed by the Rel-like domain-containing proteins RELA/p65, RELB, NFKB1/p105, NFKB1/p50, REL and NFKB2/p52. The dimers bind at kappa-B sites in the DNA of their t
   5387..5758    +  CDS            RelA (p65) AD: transcriptional activation domain of human RelA, also known as p65 (O'Shea and Perkins, 2008)
   5774..5827    +  promoter       U6 promoter (fragment): RNA polymerase III promoter for human U6 snRNA
   5869..6457    +  misc_feature   WPRE: woodchuck hepatitis virus posttranscriptional regulatory element
   6508..6527    +  misc_feature   cPPT/CTS (fragment): central polypurine tract and central termination sequence of HIV-1
   6529..6762    +  LTR            3' LTR (ΔU3): self-inactivating 3' long terminal repeat (LTR) from HIV-1
   6840..6961    +  polyA_signal   SV40 poly(A) signal: SV40 polyadenylation signal
   7001..7136    +  rep_origin     SV40 ori: SV40 origin of replication
   7157..7175    -  promoter       T7 promoter: promoter for bacteriophage T7 RNA polymerase
   7183..7338    +  CDS            lacZα (fragment): LacZα fragment of β-galactosidase; lacZ fragment
   7343..7771    +  rep_origin     f1 ori (sequence partly withheld): f1 bacteriophage origin of replication; arrow indicates direction of (+) strand synthesis
   7824..7928    +  promoter       AmpR promoter: bla
   7929..8789    +  CDS            AmpR: β-lactamase; bla; confers resistance to ampicillin, carbenicillin, and related antibiotics
   8960..9548    +  rep_origin     ori: high-copy-number ColE1/pMB1/pBR322/pUC origin of replication
   9731..9823    +  CDS            lacI (fragment): lac repressor; lacI; The lac repressor binds to the lac operator to inhibit transcription in E. coli. This inhibition can be relieved by adding lactose or isopropyl-β-D-thiogalactopyranoside (IPTG).
   9836..9857    +  protein_bind   CAP binding site: CAP binding activates transcription in the presence of cAMP. E. coli catabolite activator protein
   9872..9902    +  promoter       lac promoter: promoter for the E. coli lac operon
   9910..9926    +  protein_bind   lac operator: The lac repressor binds to the lac operator to inhibit transcription in E. coli. This inhibition can be relieved by adding lactose or isopropyl-β-D-thiogalactopyranoside (IPTG). lac repressor encoded by lacI
   9971..9989    +  promoter       T3 promoter: promoter for bacteriophage T3 RNA polymerase
