[The description below was written by a language model from this plasmid's Addgene catalogue record and pLannotate feature annotations shown in this document.]
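Description:
TFORF0176 is a third-generation-style, self-inactivating lentiviral expression plasmid built on the pLX_TRC317 backbone for constitutive overexpression of the human transcription factor RELA (p65, an NF-κB subunit) in mammalian cells. In bacteria it is maintained through a high-copy ColE1/pUC-type origin with ampicillin resistance (AmpR under its own bla promoter). An f1 origin and remnants of a lacZα/lac promoter cloning region flanked by T3 and T7 promoters are also present. The depositor notes that the plasmid can recombine, as is common for LTR-containing vectors.

The viral portion begins with an RSV promoter fused to a truncated HIV-1 5' LTR, which drives genomic RNA production in packaging cells. It is followed by the Ψ packaging signal, a gag fragment and the Rev response element for Rev-dependent nuclear export. An SV40 early promoter/origin drives puromycin N-acetyltransferase for selection of transduced cells. A cPPT/CTS element, which aids nuclear import of the reverse-transcribed genome, lies upstream of the EF-1α promoter driving the RELA ORF. The annotation software labels the ORF in two pieces, a Rel-homology match and the RelA activation domain, consistent with a single RELA coding sequence. The ORF was made synthetically and corresponds to a specific RefSeq/Ensembl isoform. Downstream lie a WPRE to enhance transcript stability and expression, the ΔU3 3' LTR and an SV40 polyadenylation signal.

According to the catalogue entry, the construct carries a unique 24-bp barcode, which is not annotated in the feature table. The barcode allows this transcription factor to be identified in pooled overexpression screens, such as those for directed differentiation.
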