Addgene plasmid #141543: TFORF0176
Purpose: Lentiviral vector for overexpressing the RELA transcription factor ORF with a unique 24-bp barcode. Barcodes facilitate identification of transcription factors in pooled screens.
Depositing lab: Feng Zhang. Depositing organization: Broad Institute. Publication: A transcription factor atlas of directed differentiation. Joung J, Ma S, Tay T, Geiger-Schuller KR, Kirchgatterer PC, Verdine VK, Guo B, Arias-Garcia MA, Allen WE, Singh A, Kuksenko O, Abudayyeh OO, Gootenberg JS, Fu Z, Macrae RK, Buenrostro JD, Regev A, Zhang F. Cell. 2023 Jan 5;186(1):209-229.e26. doi: 10.1016/j.cell.2022.11.026. PubMed 36608654.
Backbone
  Vector backbone: pLX_TRC317
  Backbone manufacturer: Broad Institute Genetic Perturbation Platform
  Backbone size w/o insert (bp): 8264
  Vector type: Mammalian Expression, Lentiviral
  Selectable markers: Puromycin
Growth in bacteria
  Bacterial resistance: Ampicillin, 100 μg/mL
  Growth temperature: 37°C
  Growth strain: NEB Stable
  Copy number: High Copy
Gene/Insert
  Gene/Insert name: RELA
  Species: H. sapiens (human)
  Insert size (bp): 1748
  Entrez Gene: RELA (a.k.a. AIF3BL3, CMCU, NFKB3, p65)
  Promoter: EF1a
  Cloning method: Unknown
  Sequencing primers: 5′ GGGTGGAGACTGAAGTTAGGCCAG; 3′ CACATAGCGTAAAAGGAGCAACATAG
Terms and licenses: Academic/Nonprofit Terms; Industry Terms: Not Available to Industry
Depositor comments: NM_001145138,ENST00000308639 . The transcription factor ORF portion of this plasmid was synthesized by Genewiz. Please test multiple small colonies in case of plasmid recombination. To make this collection available in a timely manner, a portion of this collection was not fully sequenced by Addgene. If an Addgene verified full plasmid sequence is not available, please contact us prior to placing an order to request the full sequence.
How to cite: TFORF0176 was a gift from Feng Zhang (Addgene plasmid # 141543 ; http://n2t.net/addgene:141543 ; RRID:Addgene_141543)
