>Addgene plasmid #141543 | TFORF0176 | depositor partial sequence | sequence record 276766 | Insert
ACCGCCACCATGGACGAACTGTTCCCCCTCATCTTCCCGGCAGAGCCAGCCCAGGCCTCTGGCCCCTATG
TGGAGATCATTGAGCAGCCCAAGCAGCGGGGCATGCGCTTCCGCTACAAGTGCGAGGGGCGCTCCGCGGG
CAGCATCCCAGGCGAGAGGAGCACAGATACCACCAAGACCCACCCCACCATCAAGATCAATGGCTACACA
GGACCAGGGACAGTGCGCATCTCCCTGGTCACCAAGGACCCTCCTCACCGGCCTCACCCCCACGAGCTTG
TAGGAAAGGACTGCCGGGATGGCTTCTATGAGGCTGAGCTCTGCCCGGACCGCTGCATCCACAGTTTCCA
GAACCTGGGAATCCAGTGTGTGAAGAAGCGGGACCTGGAGCAGGCTATCAGTCAGCGCATCCAGACCAAC
AACAACCCCTTCCAAGAAGAGCAGCGTGGGGACTACGACCTGAATGCTGTGCGGCTCTGCTTCCAGGTGA
CAGTGCGGGACCCATCAGGCAGGCCCCTCCGCCTGCCGCCTGTCCTTTCTCATCCCATCTTTGACAATCG
TGCCCCCAACACTGCCGAGCTCAAGATCTGCCGAGTGAACCGAAACTCTGGCAGCTGCCTCGGTGGGGAT
GAGATCTTCCTACTGTGTGACAAGGTGCAGAAAGAGGACATTGAGGTGTATTTCACGGGACCAGGCTGGG
AGGCCCGAGGCTCCTTTTCGCAAGCTGATGTGCACCGACAAGTGGCCATTGTGTTCCGGACCCCTCCCTA
CGCAGACCCCAGCCTGCAGGCTCCTGTGCGTGTCTCCATGCAGCTGCGGCGGCCTTCCGACCGGGAGCTC
AGTGAGCCCATGGAATTCCAGTACCTGCCAGATACAGACGATCGTCACCGGATTGAGGAGAAACGTAAAA
GGACATATGAGACCTTCAAGAGCATCATGAAGAAGAGTCCTTTCAGCGGACCCACCGACCCCCGGCCTCC
ACCTCGACGCATTGCTGTGCCTTCCCGCAGCTCAGCTTCTGTCCCCAAGCCAGCACCCCAGCCCTATCCC
TTTACGTCATCCCTGAGCACCATCAACTATGATGAGTTTCCCACCATGGTGTTTCCTTCTGGGCAGATCA
GCCAGGCCTCGGCCTTGGCCCCGGCCCCTCCCCAAGTCCTGCCCCAGGCTCCAGCCCCTGCCCCTGCTCC
AGCCATGGTATCAGCTCTGGCCCAGGCCCCAGCCCCTGTCCCAGTCCTAGCCCCAGGCCCTCCTCAGGCT
GTGGCCCCACCTGCCCCCAAGCCCACCCAGGCTGGGGAAGGAACGCTGTCAGAGGCCCTGCTGCAGCTGC
AGTTTGATGATGAAGACCTGGGGGCCTTGCTTGGCAACAGCACAGACCCAGCTGTGTTCACAGACCTGGC
ATCCGTCGACAACTCCGAGTTTCAGCAGCTGCTGAACCAGGGCATACCTGTGGCCCCCCACACAACTGAG
CCCATGCTGATGGAGTACCCTGAGGCTATAACTCGCCTAGTGACAGGGGCCCAGAGGCCCCCCGACCCAG
CTCCTGCTCCACTGGGGGCCCCGGGGCTCCCCAATGGCCTCCTTTCAGGAGATGAAGACTTCTCCTCCAT
TGCGGACATGGACTTCTCAGCCCTGCTGAGTCAGATCAGCTCCTAGTAATGAACTAGTCCGTAACTTGAA
AGTATTTCGATTTCTTGGCTTTATATATCTTGTGGAAAGGACGACGCGAGGACGGGAGTCTTCAGATA
