>Addgene plasmid #141543 | TFORF0176 | depositor partial sequence | sequence record 276767 | Barcode
CGCGAGGACGGGAGTCTTCAGATA
