>Addgene plasmid #141543 | TFORF0176 | addgene partial sequence | sequence record 319865 | WPRE-R 5'-CATAGCGTAAAAGGAGCAACA-3'
TGTAATCCAGAGGTTGATTGTCGACTTAACGCGTTATCTGAAGACTCCCGTCCTCGCGTCGTCCTTTCCA
CAAGATATATAAAGCCAAGAAATCGAAATACTTTCAAGTTACGGACTAGTTCATTACTAGGAGCTGATCT
GACTCAGCAGGGCTGAGAAGTCCATGTCCGCAATGGAGGAGAAGTCTTCATCTCCTGAAAGGAGGCCATT
GGGGAGCCCCGGGGCCCCCAGTGGAGCAGGAGCTGGGTCGGGGGGCCTCTGGGCCCCTGTCACTAGGCGA
GTTATAGCCTCAGGGTACTCCATCAGCATGGGCTCAGTTGTGTGGGGGGCCACAGGTATGCCCTGGTTCA
GCAGCTGCTGAAACTCGGAGTTGTCGACGGATGCCAGGTCTGTGAACACAGCTGGGTCTGTGCTGTTGCC
AAGCAAGGCCCCCAGGTCTTCATCATCAAACTGCAGCTGCAGCAGGGCCTCTGACAGCGTTCCTTCCCCA
GCCTGGGTGGGCTTGGGGGCAGGTGGGGCCACAGCCTGAGGAGGGCCTGGGGCTAGGACTGGGACAGGGG
CTGGGGCCTGGGCCAGAGCTGATACCATGGCTGGAGCAGGGGCAGGGGCTGGAGCCTGGGGCAGGACTTG
GGGAGGGGCCGGGGCCAAGGCCGA
